>Addgene plasmid #178091 | eSpCas9(1.1)_No_FLAG_NPM1_G6 | addgene full sequence | sequence record 350141 | Addgene NGS Result
GAGGGCCTATTTCCCATGATTCCTTCATATTTGCATATACGATACAAGGCTGTTAGAGAGATAATTGGAA
TTAATTTGACTGTAAACACAAAGATATTAGTACAAAATACGTGACGTAGAAAGTAATAATTTCTTGGGTA
GTTTGCAGTTTTAAAATTATGTTTTAAAATGGACTATCATATGCTTACCGTAACTTGAAAGTATTTCGAT
TTCTTGGCTTTATATATCTTGTGGAAAGGACGAAACACCGGGGTCTATATATAAGCGCGGTTTTAGAGCT
AGAAATAGCAAGTTAAAATAAGGCTAGTCCGTTATCAACTTGAAAAAGTGGCACCGAGTCGGTGCTTTTT
TGTTTTAGAGCTAGAAATAGCAAGTTAAAATAAGGCTAGTCCGTTTTTAGCGCGTGCGCCAATTCTGCAG
ACAAATGGCTCTAGAGGTACCCGTTACATAACTTACGGTAAATGGCCCGCCTGGCTGACCGCCCAACGAC
CCCCGCCCATTGACGTCAATAGTAACGCCAATAGGGACTTTCCATTGACGTCAATGGGTGGAGTATTTAC
GGTAAACTGCCCACTTGGCAGTACATCAAGTGTATCATATGCCAAGTACGCCCCCTATTGACGTCAATGA
CGGTAAATGGCCCGCCTGGCATTGTGCCCAGTACATGACCTTATGGGACTTTCCTACTTGGCAGTACATC
TACGTATTAGTCATCGCTATTACCATGGTCGAGGTGAGCCCCACGTTCTGCTTCACTCTCCCCATCTCCC
CCCCCTCCCCACCCCCAATTTTGTATTTATTTATTTTTTAATTATTTTGTGCAGCGATGGGGGCGGGGGG
GGGGGGGGGGCGCGCGCCRGGSGGGGSGGGGSGGGGSGRGGGGSGGGGSGGGGSGAGGCGGAGAGGTGCG
GCGGCAGCCAATCAGAGCGGCGCGCTCCGAAAGTTTCCTTTTATGGCGAGGCGGCGGCGGCGGCGGCCCT
ATAAAAAGCGAAGCGCGCGGCGGGCGGGAGTCGCTGCGCGCTGCCTTCGCCCCGTGCCCCGCTCCGCCGC
CGCCTCGCGCCGCCCGCCCCGGCTCTGACTGACCGCGTTACTCCCACAGGTGAGCGGGCGGGACGGCCCT
TCTCCTCCGGGCTGTAATTAGCTGAGCAAGAGGTAAGGGTTTAAGGGATGGTTGGTTGGTGGGGTATTAA
TGTTTAATTACCTGGAGCACCTGCCTGAAATCACTTTTTTTCAGGTTGGACCGGTGCCACCATGGCCCCA
AAGAAGAAGCGGAAGGTCGGTATCCACGGAGTCCCAGCAGCCGACAAGAAGTACAGCATCGGCCTGGACA
TCGGCACCAACTCTGTGGGCTGGGCCGTGATCACCGACGAGTACAAGGTGCCCAGCAAGAAATTCAAGGT
GCTGGGCAACACCGACCGGCACAGCATCAAGAAGAACCTGATCGGAGCCCTGCTGTTCGACAGCGGCGAA
ACAGCCGAGGCCACCCGGCTGAAGAGAACCGCCAGAAGAAGATACACCAGACGGAAGAACCGGATCTGCT
ATCTGCAAGAGATCTTCAGCAACGAGATGGCCAAGGTGGACGACAGCTTCTTCCACAGACTGGAAGAGTC
CTTCCTGGTGGAAGAGGATAAGAAGCACGAGCGGCACCCCATCTTCGGCAACATCGTGGACGAGGTGGCC
TACCACGAGAAGTACCCCACCATCTACCACCTGAGAAAGAAACTGGTGGACAGCACCGACAAGGCCGACC
TGCGGCTGATCTATCTGGCCCTGGCCCACATGATCAAGTTCCGGGGCCACTTCCTGATCGAGGGCGACCT
GAACCCCGACAACAGCGACGTGGACAAGCTGTTCATCCAGCTGGTGCAGACCTACAACCAGCTGTTCGAG
GAAAACCCCATCAACGCCAGCGGCGTGGACGCCAAGGCCATCCTGTCTGCCAGACTGAGCAAGAGCAGAC
GGCTGGAAAATCTGATCGCCCAGCTGCCCGGCGAGAAGAAGAATGGCCTGTTCGGAAACCTGATTGCCCT
GAGCCTGGGCCTGACCCCCAACTTCAAGAGCAACTTCGACCTGGCCGAGGATGCCAAACTGCAGCTGAGC
AAGGACACCTACGACGACGACCTGGACAACCTGCTGGCCCAGATCGGCGACCAGTACGCCGACCTGTTTC
TGGCCGCCAAGAACCTGTCCGACGCCATCCTGCTGAGCGACATCCTGAGAGTGAACACCGAGATCACCAA
GGCCCCCCTGAGCGCCTCTATGATCAAGAGATACGACGAGCACCACCAGGACCTGACCCTGCTGAAAGCT
CTCGTGCGGCAGCAGCTGCCTGAGAAGTACAAAGAGATTTTCTTCGACCAGAGCAAGAACGGCTACGCCG
GCTACATTGACGGCGGAGCCAGCCAGGAAGAGTTCTACAAGTTCATCAAGCCCATCCTGGAAAAGATGGA
CGGCACCGAGGAACTGCTCGTGAAGCTGAACAGAGAGGACCTGCTGCGGAAGCAGCGGACCTTCGACAAC
GGCAGCATCCCCCACCAGATCCACCTGGGAGAGCTGCACGCCATTCTGCGGCGGCAGGAAGATTTTTACC
CATTCCTGAAGGACAACCGGGAAAAGATCGAGAAGATCCTGACCTTCCGCATCCCCTACTACGTGGGCCC
TCTGGCCAGGGGAAACAGCAGATTCGCCTGGATGACCAGAAAGAGCGAGGAAACCATCACCCCCTGGAAC
TTCGAGGAAGTGGTGGACAAGGGCGCTTCCGCCCAGAGCTTCATCGAGCGGATGACCAACTTCGATAAGA
ACCTGCCCAACGAGAAGGTGCTGCCCAAGCACAGCCTGCTGTACGAGTACTTCACCGTGTATAACGAGCT
GACCAAAGTGAAATACGTGACCGAGGGAATGAGAAAGCCCGCCTTCCTGAGCGGCGAGCAGAAAAAGGCC
ATCGTGGACCTGCTGTTCAAGACCAACCGGAAAGTGACCGTGAAGCAGCTGAAAGAGGACTACTTCAAGA
AAATCGAGTGCTTCGACTCCGTGGAAATCTCCGGCGTGGAAGATCGGTTCAACGCCTCCCTGGGCACATA
CCACGATCTGCTGAAAATTATCAAGGACAAGGACTTCCTGGACAATGAGGAAAACGAGGACATTCTGGAA
GATATCGTGCTGACCCTGACACTGTTTGAGGACAGAGAGATGATCGAGGAACGGCTGAAAACCTATGCCC
ACCTGTTCGACGACAAAGTGATGAAGCAGCTGAAGCGGCGGAGATACACCGGCTGGGGCAGGCTGAGCCG
GAAGCTGATCAACGGCATCCGGGACAAGCAGTCCGGCAAGACAATCCTGGATTTCCTGAAGTCCGACGGC
TTCGCCAACAGAAACTTCATGCAGCTGATCCACGACGACAGCCTGACCTTTAAAGAGGACATCCAGAAAG
CCCAGGTGTCCGGCCAGGGCGATAGCCTGCACGAGCACATTGCCAATCTGGCCGGCAGCCCCGCCATTAA
GAAGGGCATCCTGCAGACAGTGAAGGTGGTGGACGAGCTCGTGAAAGTGATGGGCCGGCACAAGCCCGAG
AACATCGTGATCGAAATGGCCAGAGAGAACCAGACCACCCAGAAGGGACAGAAGAACAGCCGCGAGAGAA
TGAAGCGGATCGAAGAGGGCATCAAAGAGCTGGGCAGCCAGATCCTGAAAGAACACCCCGTGGAAAACAC
CCAGCTGCAGAACGAGAAGCTGTACCTGTACTACCTGCAGAATGGGCGGGATATGTACGTGGACCAGGAA
CTGGACATCAACCGGCTGTCCGACTACGATGTGGACCATATCGTGCCTCAGAGCTTTCTGGCCGACGACT
CCATCGACAACAAGGTGCTGACCAGAAGCGACAAGAACCGGGGCAAGAGCGACAACGTGCCCTCCGAAGA
GGTCGTGAAGAAGATGAAGAACTACTGGCGGCAGCTGCTGAACGCCAAGCTGATTACCCAGAGAAAGTTC
GACAATCTGACCAAGGCCGAGAGAGGCGGCCTGAGCGAACTGGATAAGGCCGGCTTCATCAAGAGACAGC
TGGTGGAAACCCGGCAGATCACAAAGCACGTGGCACAGATCCTGGACTCCCGGATGAACACTAAGTACGA
CGAGAATGACAAGCTGATCCGGGAAGTGAAAGTGATCACCCTGAAGTCCAAGCTGGTGTCCGATTTCCGG
AAGGATTTCCAGTTTTACAAAGTGCGCGAGATCAACAACTACCACCACGCCCACGACGCCTACCTGAACG
CCGTCGTGGGAACCGCCCTGATCAAAAAGTACCCTGCGCTGGAAAGCGAGTTCGTGTACGGCGACTACAA
GGTGTACGACGTGCGGAAGATGATCGCCAAGAGCGAGCAGGAAATCGGCAAGGCTACCGCCAAGTACTTC
TTCTACAGCAACATCATGAACTTTTTCAAGACCGAGATTACCCTGGCCAACGGCGAGATCCGGAAGGCGC
CTCTGATCGAGACAAACGGCGAAACCGGGGAGATCGTGTGGGATAAGGGCCGGGATTTTGCCACCGTGCG
GAAAGTGCTGAGCATGCCCCAAGTGAATATCGTGAAAAAGACCGAGGTGCAGACAGGCGGCTTCAGCAAA
GAGTCTATCCTGCCCAAGAGGAACAGCGATAAGCTGATCGCCAGAAAGAAGGACTGGGACCCTAAGAAGT
ACGGCGGCTTCGACAGCCCCACCGTGGCCTATTCTGTGCTGGTGGTGGCCAAAGTGGAAAAGGGCAAGTC
CAAGAAACTGAAGAGTGTGAAAGAGCTGCTGGGGATCACCATCATGGAAAGAAGCAGCTTCGAGAAGAAT
CCCATCGACTTTCTGGAAGCCAAGGGCTACAAAGAAGTGAAAAAGGACCTGATCATCAAGCTGCCTAAGT
ACTCCCTGTTCGAGCTGGAAAACGGCCGGAAGAGAATGCTGGCCTCTGCCGGCGAACTGCAGAAGGGAAA
CGAACTGGCCCTGCCCTCCAAATATGTGAACTTCCTGTACCTGGCCAGCCACTATGAGAAGCTGAAGGGC
TCCCCCGAGGATAATGAGCAGAAACAGCTGTTTGTGGAACAGCACAAGCACTACCTGGACGAGATCATCG
AGCAGATCAGCGAGTTCTCCAAGAGAGTGATCCTGGCCGACGCTAATCTGGACAAAGTGCTGTCCGCCTA
CAACAAGCACCGGGATAAGCCCATCAGAGAGCAGGCCGAGAATATCATCCACCTGTTTACCCTGACCAAT
CTGGGAGCCCCTGCCGCCTTCAAGTACTTTGACACCACCATCGACCGGAAGAGGTACACCAGCACCAAAG
AGGTGCTGGACGCCACCCTGATCCACCAGAGCATCACCGGCCTGTACGAGACACGGATCGACCTGTCTCA
GCTGGGAGGCGACAAAAGGCCGGCGGCCACGAAAAAGGCCGGCCAGGCAAAAAAGAAAAAGTAAGAATTC
CTAGAGCTCGCTGATCAGCCTCGACTGTGCCTTCTAGTTGCCAGCCATCTGTTGTTTGCCCCTCCCCCGT
GCCTTCCTTGACCCTGGAAGGTGCCACTCCCACTGTCCTTTCCTAATAAAATGAGGAAATTGCATCGCAT
TGTCTGAGTAGGTGTCATTCTATTCTGGGGGGTGGGGTGGGGCAGGACAGCAAGGGGGAGGATTGGGAAG
AGAATAGCAGGCATGCTGGGGAGCGGCCGCAGGAACCCCTAGTGATGGAGTTGGCCACTCCCTCTCTGCG
CGCTCGCTCGCTCACTGAGGCCGGGCGACCAAAGGTCGCCCGACGCCCGGGCTTTGCCCGGGCGGCCTCA
GTGAGCGAGCGAGCGCGCAGCTGCCTGCAGGGGCGCCTGATGCGGTATTTTCTCCTTACGCATCTGTGCG
GTATTTCACACCGCATA
[95 nt withheld, positions 5898-5992]
T
[46 nt withheld, positions 5994-6039]
C
[141 nt withheld, positions 6041-6181]
CCTTTGACGTTGGAGTCCACGTTCTTT
[37 nt withheld, positions 6209-6245]
ACTCTATCTCGGGCTATTCTTTTGATTTATAAGGGATTTTGCCGATTTCGGTCTATTGGTTAAAAAATGA
GCTGATTTAACAAAAATTTAACGCGAATTTTAACAAAATATTAACGTTTACAATTTTATGGTGCACTCTC
AGTACAATCTGCTCTGATGCCGCATAGTTAAGCCAGCCCCGACACCCGCCAACACCCGCTGACGCGCCCT
GACGGGCTTGTCTGCTCCCGGCATCCGCTTACAGACAAGCTGTGACCGTCTCCGGGAGCTGCATGTGTCA
GAGGTTTTCACCGTCATCACCGAAACGCGCGAGACGAAAGGGCCTCGTGATACGCCTATTTTTATAGGTT
AATGTCATGATAATAATGGTTTCTTAGACGTCAGGTGGCACTTTTCGGGGAAATGTGCGCGGAACCCCTA
TTTGTTTATTTTTCTAAATACATTCAAATATGTATCCGCTCATGAGACAATAACCCTGATAAATGCTTCA
ATAATATTGAAAAAGGAAGAGTATGAGTATTCAACATTTCCGTGTCGCCCTTATTCCCTTTTTTGCGGCA
TTTTGCCTTCCTGTTTTTGCTCACCCAGAAACGCTGGTGAAAGTAAAAGATGCTGAAGATCAGTTGGGTG
CACGAGTGGGTTACATCGAACTGGATCTCAACAGCGGTAAGATCCTTGAGAGTTTTCGCCCCGAAGAACG
TTTTCCAATGATGAGCACTTTTAAAGTTCTGCTATGTGGCGCGGTATTATCCCGTATTGACGCCGGGCAA
GAGCAACTCGGTCGCCGCATACACTATTCTCAGAATGACTTGGTTGAGTACTCACCAGTCACAGAAAAGC
ATCTTACGGATGGCATGACAGTAAGAGAATTATGCAGTGCTGCCATAACCATGAGTGATAACACTGCGGC
CAACTTACTTCTGACAACGATCGGAGGACCGAAGGAGCTAACCGCTTTTTTGCACAACATGGGGGATCAT
GTAACTCGCCTTGATCGTTGGGAACCGGAGCTGAATGAAGCCATACCAAACGACGAGCGTGACACCACGA
TGCCTGTAGCAATGGCAACAACGTTGCGCAAACTATTAACTGGCGAACTACTTACTCTAGCTTCCCGGCA
ACAATTAATAGACTGGATGGAGGCGGATAAAGTTGCAGGACCACTTCTGCGCTCGGCCCTTCCGGCTGGC
TGGTTTATTGCTGATAAATCTGGAGCCGGTGAGCGTGGAAGCCGCGGTATCATTGCAGCACTGGGGCCAG
ATGGTAAGCCCTCCCGTATCGTAGTTATCTACACGACGGGGAGTCAGGCAACTATGGATGAACGAAATAG
ACAGATCGCTGAGATAGGTGCCTCACTGATTAAGCATTGGTAACTGTCAGACCAAGTTTACTCATATATA
CTTTAGATTGATTTAAAACTTCATTTTTAATTTAAAAGGATCTAGGTGAAGATCCTTTTTGATAATCTCA
TGACCAAAATCCCTTAACGTGAGTTTTCGTTCCACTGAGCGTCAGACCCCGTAGAAAAGATCAAAGGATC
TTCTTGAGATCCTTTTTTTCTGCGCGTAATCTGCTGCTTGCAAACAAAAAAACCACCGCTACCAGCGGTG
GTTTGTTTGCCGGATCAAGAGCTACCAACTCTTTTTCCGAAGGTAACTGGCTTCAGCAGAGCGCAGATAC
CAAATACTGTTCTTCTAGTGTAGCCGTAGTTAGGCCACCACTTCAAGAACTCTGTAGCACCGCCTACATA
CCTCGCTCTGCTAATCCTGTTACCAGTGGCTGCTGCCAGTGGCGATAAGTCGTGTCTTACCGGGTTGGAC
TCAAGACGATAGTTACCGGATAAGGCGCAGCGGTCGGGCTGAACGGGGGGTTCGTGCACACAGCCCAGCT
TGGAGCGAACGACCTACACCGAACTGAGATACCTACAGCGTGAGCTATGAGAAAGCGCCACGCTTCCCGA
AGGGAGAAAGGCGGACAGGTATCCGGTAAGCGGCAGGGTCGGAACAGGAGAGCGCACGAGGGAGCTTCCA
GGGGGAAACGCCTGGTATCTTTATAGTCCTGTCGGGTTTCGCCACCTCTGACTTGAGCGTCGATTTTTGT
GATGCTCGTCAGGGGGGCGGAGCCTATGGAAAAACGCCAGCAACGCGGCCTTTTTACGGTTCCTGGCCTT
TTGCTGGCCTTTTGCTCACATGT
Features (pLannotate 1.2.2; 18 found; start..end, strand, type, name):
      1..241     +  promoter       U6 promoter: RNA polymerase III promoter for human U6 snRNA
    270..345     +  misc_RNA       gRNA scaffold: guide RNA scaffold for the Streptococcus pyogenes CRISPR/Cas9 system
    352..395     +  misc_RNA       gRNA scaffold (fragment): guide RNA scaffold for the Streptococcus pyogenes CRISPR/Cas9 system
    442..727     +  enhancer       CMV enhancer: human cytomegalovirus immediate early enhancer; contains an 18-bp deletion relative to the standard CMV enhancer
    729..1006    +  promoter       chicken β-actin promoter: No description available
   1007..1234    +  intron         hybrid intron: hybrid between chicken β-actin (CBA) and minute virus of mice (MMV) introns (Gray et al., 2011)
   1303..2904    +  CDS            Cas9(N): N-terminal portion of Streptococcus pyogenes Cas9 (Zetsche et al., 2015)
   2905..5403    +  CDS            Cas9(C): C-terminal portion of Streptococcus pyogenes Cas9 (Zetsche et al., 2015)
   5404..5451    +  CDS            nucleoplasmin NLS: bipartite nuclear localization signal from nucleoplasmin
   5485..5596    +  polyA_signal   bGH poly(A) signal: bovine growth hormone polyadenylation signal
   5701..5841    +  repeat_region  AAV2 ITR: inverted terminal repeat of adeno-associated virus serotype 2 inverted
   5846..5897    -  misc_feature   bom (fragment): basis of mobility region from pBR322
   5916..6371    +  rep_origin     f1 ori (sequence partly withheld): f1 bacteriophage origin of replication; arrow indicates direction of (+) strand synthesis
   6372..6421    -  misc_feature   bom (fragment): basis of mobility region from pBR322
   6523..6558    -  CDS            rop (fragment): Rop protein, which maintains plasmids at low copy number; rop
   6653..6757    +  promoter       AmpR promoter: bla
   6758..7618    +  CDS            AmpR: β-lactamase; bla; confers resistance to ampicillin, carbenicillin, and related antibiotics
   7789..8377    +  rep_origin     ori: high-copy-number ColE1/pMB1/pBR322/pUC origin of replication
