[The description below was written by a language model from this plasmid's Addgene catalogue record and pLannotate feature annotations shown in this document.]
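Description:
eSpCas9(1.1)_No_FLAG_NPM1_G6 is a pX330-type, all-in-one CRISPR plasmid of about 8.4 kb for transient expression in mammalian cells. It delivers both a single guide RNA against human NPM1 and the enhanced-specificity nuclease eSpCas9(1.1). It is propagated in E. coli as a high-copy plasmid through a ColE1/pUC-type origin and selected with ampicillin (AmpR, β-lactamase). The backbone also carries an f1 phage origin and a single annotated AAV2 ITR. With only one ITR annotated, the record does not present this as an AAV packaging vector.

The plasmid contains two expression units in tandem. A human U6 RNA polymerase III promoter drives the NPM1 "G6" spacer, which was cloned between BbsI sites that were destroyed in the process, fused to the S. pyogenes guide RNA scaffold. Downstream, a CBh-style hybrid promoter drives the S. pyogenes Cas9 coding sequence. This promoter consists of the CMV enhancer, the chicken β-actin promoter and a hybrid CBA/MVM intron. The annotation tool splits the Cas9 sequence into N- and C-terminal segments, but they are contiguous. The coding sequence ends in a nucleoplasmin bipartite nuclear localization signal and is followed by a bGH polyadenylation signal.

The construct derives from the original eSpCas9(1.1) plasmid, with the 3×FLAG tag removed so that it does not interfere with western blot or immunoprecipitation experiments. It is intended to cut at NPM1 in human cells and to be used with a matching NPM1–mNeonGreen donor plasmid to tag endogenous NPM1 with mNeonGreen.
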