Addgene plasmid #178091: eSpCas9(1.1)_No_FLAG_NPM1_G6
Purpose: Expresses the NPM1 G6 sgRNA in combination with FLAGless eSpCas9(1.1). This vector can be used in combination with NPM1_mNeonGreen_Donor to tag NPM1 with mNeonGreen. pX330-like plasmid.
Depositing lab: Yannick Doyon. Publication: Marker-free co-selection for successive rounds of prime editing in human cells. Levesque S, Mayorga D, Fiset JP, Goupil C, Duringer A, Loiselle A, Bouchard E, Agudelo D, Doyon Y. Nat Commun. 2022 Oct 7;13(1):5909. doi: 10.1038/s41467-022-33669-z. PubMed 36207338.
Backbone
  Vector backbone: pX330-U6-Chimeric_BB-CBh-hSpCas9
  Total vector size (bp): 8439
  Vector type: Mammalian Expression, CRISPR
Growth in bacteria
  Bacterial resistance: Ampicillin, 100 μg/mL
  Growth temperature: 37°C
  Growth strain: DH5alpha
  Copy number: High Copy
Gene/Insert
  Gene/Insert name: NPM1 G6 sgRNA + FLAGless enhanced specificity Cas9 (1.1)
  gRNA/shRNA sequence: GGGGTCTATATATAAGCGCG
  Species: H. sapiens (human)
  Promoter: U6 promoter
  Cloning method: Restriction Enzyme; 5′ cloning site BbsI (destroyed during cloning); 3′ cloning site BbsI (destroyed during cloning)
  Sequencing primers: 5′ GAGGGCCTATTTCCCATGATT
Terms and licenses: Academic/Nonprofit Terms; Industry Terms: Not Available to Industry
Depositor comments: This plasmid is derived from eSpCas9(1.1) (Plasmid #71814) from Feng Zhang's lab. The 3x FLAG sequence was removed to prevent interference of the tag in western blot and immunoprecipitation applications. Please visit https://doi.org/10.1101/2021.11.02.464583 for bioRxiv preprint.
How to cite: eSpCas9(1.1)_No_FLAG_NPM1_G6 was a gift from Yannick Doyon (Addgene plasmid # 178091 ; http://n2t.net/addgene:178091 ; RRID:Addgene_178091)
